>Addgene plasmid #112329 | pTEAD1-donor | depositor full sequence | sequence record 211720 | Full Sequence
AGACCCCGTAGAAAAGATCAAAGGATCTTCTTGAGATCCTTTTTTTCTGCGCGTAATCTGCTGCTTGCAA
ACAAAAAAACCACCGCTACCAGCGGTGGTTTGTTTGCCGGATCAAGAGCTACCAACTCTTTTTCCGAAGG
TAACTGGCTTCAGCAGAGCGCAGATACCAAATACTGTCCTTCTAGTGTAGCCGTAGTTAGGCCACCACTT
CAAGAACTCTGTAGCACCGCCTACATACCTCGCTCTGCTAATCCTGTTACCAGTGGCTGCTGCCAGTGGC
GATAAGTCGTGTCTTACCGGGTTGGACTCAAGACGATAGTTACCGGATAAGGCGCAGCGGTCGGGCTGAA
CGGGGGGTTCGTGCACACAGCCCAGCTTGGAGCGAACGACCTACACCGAACTGAGATACCTACAGCGTGA
GCTATGAGAAAGCGCCACGCTTCCCGAAGGGAGAAAGGCGGACAGGTATCCGGTAAGCGGCAGGGTCGGA
ACAGGAGAGCGCACGAGGGAGCTTCCAGGGGGAAACGCCTGGTATCTTTATAGTCCTGTCGGGTTTCGCC
ACCTCTGACTTGAGCGTCGATTTTTGTGATGCTCGTCAGGGGGGCGGAGCCTATGGAAAAACGCCAGCAA
CGCGGCCTTTTTACGGGAAAGGAGTCAGGGTCTGTGTGGTGTGGAGGGAGCTGCAATGATTTGGGCTGGA
GAACTCAAAATACGAGGGATAATTAGAGGGATTCAAGAGACTGGAGGGGAAGCATGAGTATTTCACAATA
CATTTTGAAAGATAAAGCCCATGTCTATGGAAAGAATGTCATTCCACAGGATTCTACCTATCCCACTGTT
CCTTGATTCAGCAGATACTTTTCTGGGTCTAGGCACTACTGGTTAACATAGTGGTGAGGGAGGCACTCCT
GCAGCTTCTCTGTCCTTGGCTATTGTGAAACAAGATTTAGCAGAAGTTTAAGACTAGGATGGGAAAAAGA
GTGGATTTTAAATGTTCTCATCACAAAGAAGTACGTGAAGTGCTTGGTATGTTAGCCTGATGTAATCGTC
CCACAAGGTATATACATCTATCATCACATTGTAGCCCATAAATATATGTACTGCAAGACTTTATTCTTTT
AGGTAGGGACTGGAATTATTACTTGTCAATTTAAAAATTCAGATAAAAAATAAGACAATTTCTTAGAGTA
AATGATTGCCTTGCGGGACAGAATTAAAGAGAATTCTTTGTTGTAAAGAAATCAGCCCCCTAAAAAACAA
AAACACAAATGTGCTAATTTTTGTGGTCCTTTCTTGGGCATAGATTATGAGTGACCCTATCTAGAAGGTA
TTTCTTACTTATGATAACCACGTTTAGATGGGCTTCAGGTCATAGTTGTAGTGTTCTGAATCTGTGTTAG
AGGACACAGAGTGAGGCTGAGCAAATCTCTCTTGGACTTAAGACTTGTTCTTCTCCAATTAAGTCATAGT
CGTCATACACAGATGGAATATGTTTTCATCCTTTTGGTATTATATACTTTTTTTTTATCTTAACAGGTGG
TAACAAACAGGGATACACAAGAAACTCTACTCTGCATGGCCTGTGTGTTTGAAGTTTCAAATAGTGAACA
CGGAGCACAACATCATATTTACAGGCTTGTAAAGGACGATTATGATATTCCAACTACTGCAAGCGAGAAT
CTTTATTTTCAGGGCGCCGCCAAATTCAAAGAAACCGCTGCTGCTAAATTCGAACGCCAGCACATGGACA
GCGGAGGTGGAGGTTCGAGCGGTCCCTCGGGTTCGTCGAGCCTGGAAGTTCTGTTCCAGGGGCCCCTGTC
GTCGAGCGGTCCCTCGGGTTCGATGGTGAGCAAAGGCGAGGAGCTGTTCACCGGGGTGGTGCCCATCCTG
GTCGAGCTGGACGGCGACGTAAACGGCCACAAGTTCAGCGTGTCCGGCGAGGGCGAGGGCGATGCCACCT
ACGGCAAGCTGACCCTGAAGTTCATCTGCACCACCGGCAAGCTGCCCGTGCCCTGGCCCACCCTCGTGAC
CACCCTGACCTACGGCGTGCAGTGCTTCAGCCGCTACCCCGACCACATGAAGCAGCACGACTTCTTCAAG
TCCGCCATGCCCGAAGGCTACGTCCAGGAGCGCACCATCTTCTTCAAGGACGACGGCAACTACAAGACCC
GCGCCGAGGTGAAGTTCGAGGGCGACACCCTGGTGAACCGCATCGAGCTGAAGGGCATCGACTTCAAGGA
GGACGGCAACATCCTGGGGCACAAGCTGGAGTACAACTACAACAGCCACAACGTCTATATCATGGCCGAC
AAGCAGAAGAACGGCATCAAGGTGAACTTCAAGATCCGCCACAACATCGAGGACGGCAGCGTGCAGCTCG
CCGACCACTACCAGCAGAACACCCCCATCGGCGACGGCCCCGTGCTGCTGCCCGACAACCACTACCTGAG
CACCCAGTCCGCCCTGAGCAAAGACCCCAACGAGAAGCGCGATCACATGGTCCTTAAGGAGTTCGTGACC
GCCGCCGGGATCACTCTCGGCATGGACGAGCTGTACAAGTAATGATCTAGAGTCGAGTTAATTAAGAATT
CCGCCCCCCCCCCTCTCCCTCCCCCCCCCTAACGTTACTGGCCGAAGCCGCTTGGAATAAGGCCGGTGTG
CGTTTGTCTATATGTTATTTTCCACCATATTGCCGTCTTTTGGCAATGTGAGGGCCCGGAAACCTGGCCC
TGTCTTCTTGACGAGCATTCCTAGGGGTCTTTCCCCTCTCGCCAAAGGAATGCAGGGTCTGTTGAATGTC
GTGAAGGAAGCAGTTCCTCTGGAAGCTTCTTGAAGACAAACAACGTCTGTAGCGACCCTTTGCAGGCAGC
GGAACCCCCCACCTGGCGACAGGTGCCTCTGCGGCCAAAAGCCACGTGTATAAGATACACCTGCAAAGGC
GGCACAACCCCAGTGCCACGTTGTGAGTTGGATAGTTGTGGAAAGAGTCAAATGGCTCTCCTCAAGCGTA
TTCAACAAGGGGCTGAAGGATGCCCAGAAGGTACCCCATTGTATGGGATCTGATCTGGGGCCTCGGTGCA
CATGCTTTACATGTGTTTAGTCGAGGTTAAAAAAACGTCTAGGCCCCCCGAACCACGGGGACGTGGTTTT
CCTTTGAAAAACACGATGATAATATGGCCACAACCTGTTACATTGCACAAGATAAAAATATATCATCACG
AACAGTAAAACTGTCTGCTTACATAAACAGTAATACAAGGGGTGTTATGGGATCGGCCATTGAACAAGAT
GGATTGCACGCAGGTTCTCCGGCCGCTTGGGTGGAGAGGCTATTCGGCTATGACTGGGCACAACAGACAA
TCGGCTGCTCTGATGCCGCCGTGTTCCGGCTGTCAGCGCAGGGGCGCCCGGTTCTTTTTGTCAAGACCGA
CCTGTCCGGTGCCCTGAATGAACTGCAGGACGAGGCAGCGCGGCTATCGTGGCTGGCCACGACGGGCGTT
CCTTGCGCAGCTGTGCTCGACGTTGTCACTGAAGCGGGAAGGGACTGGCTGCTATTGGGCGAAGTGCCGG
GGCAGGATCTCCTGTCATCTCACCTTGCTCCTGCCGAGAAAGTATCCATCATGGCTGATGCAATGCGGCG
GCTGCATACGCTTGATCCGGCTACCTGCCCATTCGACCACCAAGCGAAACATCGCATCGAGCGAGCACGT
ACTCGGATGGAAGCCGGTCTTGTCGATCAGGATGATCTGGACGAAGAGCATCAGGGGCTCGCGCCAGCCG
AACTGTTCGCCAGGCTCAAGGCGCGCATGCCCGACGGCGAGGATCTCGTCGTGACCCATGGCGATGCCTG
CTTGCCGAATATCATGGTGGAAAATGGCCGCTTTTCTGGATTCATCGACTGTGGCCGGCTGGGTGTGGCG
GACCGCTATCAGGACATAGCGTTGGCTACCCGTGATATTGCTGAAGAGCTTGGCGGCGAATGGGCTGACC
GCTTCCTCGTGCTTTACGGTATCGCCGCTCCCGATTCGCAGCGCATCGCCTTCTATCGCCTTCTTGACGA
GTTCTTCTGAACATGGTTATTTATATATATAGATATCTGTATATACACACACACATATGTGCACACACAC
ACTCTCTCTCCATTATCGAACGACTGACTGTAAACCTCACCACACAGGGTGGTGCCCTGGCCCCGAGGTC
ACCCCGACTTTTCTAAATCTTGTTTGAGTGAAGTCATTTTTTCATGTGTTCATACTATCATTGTAGCTGT
GAAGTTCTGGTACAGTTGTAAAAAGAGAAATTGAGTTGTTTCTCTATGTTCTTCAGATGTGCAGCCCACA
ATTCCTCGGGAAAGGTGAACCTGAACAACCCAAGTCTCTCTCTGCAGAGCCCTGTTTCTAATTGTGGTAG
AAAATATTGAGACAGAGCATTTGCCATGGGACATTTACAGCCTTTATACAAATGTATTTAGTTCTCTTTT
TTCCAACATAAAATTCTTGTTTTAAGATACAAGTAAAATTAATCTTTAAATATAAATGTAAATTAGTACA
CAAAACTAAGAATCTTTAGACTTATCTTTGTAACTAATTAGGGTGGAAGTTATGAAAGAATGTAATTCAC
TAAATTATTTTTTAAATGAAACCTTTTTTTTTCTTTTTGAAACCAAATGTTAAACTATAGCCTTAAGAAA
TGCTTGGTAGAAGTGTCCTAATGAGACAAATTTGTACTTTTATCCTCAAGGTTAACACTAATCTCCTAAT
CCATTAAACTCTTGAACAGGTATTACAAAGGAAGAAAACTTCACCCCTTATCCTTAACATATATAGTATA
TTTAAAAAATATAAAATTGTATTGTACTAATGTGATGATGGATTATTTAATGAAAAAGAAAAAATGGCTC
TTTTTGCAATAAGTAGATACATACTGAAAAAATCTAAACTTACAATGTTTATAGTCTTGTGTGTGCAGTT
ATATTTTATATGGACGACCAAATTTTTTATTAAGATGAGTAAATATTTGAACCACTGAATTTTAATAACA
AAATTTTAAAATTGGCATGAATACGGA
Features (pLannotate 1.2.2; 7 found; start..end, strand, type, name):
     31..619     +  rep_origin     ori: high-copy-number ColE1/pMB1/pBR322/pUC origin of replication
   1534..1644    +  CDS            SD (fragment): SCAL_JUNCO - Experimental evidence at transcript level: Swiss-Prot protein existence level 2. Probable transcription factor that function in the regulation of cell-specific gene expression during drosophila development, particularly in the differentiation of the nervous system. From Junonia coenia (Peacock butterfly) (Precis coenia).
   1674..1694    +  CDS            capTEV™ (fragment): composite tag for in vivo biotinylation, TEV protease cleavage, and 6xHis tagging
   1708..1752    +  CDS            S-Tag: affinity and epitope tag derived from pancreatic ribonuclease A
   1843..2562    +  CDS            EGFP: the original enhanced GFP (Yang et al., 1996) mammalian codon-optimized
   2600..3185    +  misc_feature   IRES2: internal ribosome entry site (IRES) of the encephalomyocarditis virus (EMCV)
   3267..4070    +  CDS            NeoR/KanR: aminoglycoside phosphotransferase from Tn5; aph(3')-II (or nptII); confers resistance to neomycin, kanamycin, and G418 (Geneticin®)
