>Addgene plasmid #112329 | pTEAD1-donor | addgene full sequence | sequence record 228556 | Addgene NGS Result
AGACCCCGTAGAAAAGATCAAAGGATCTTCTTGAGATCCTTTTTTTCTGCGCGTAATCTGCTGCTTGCAA
ACAAAAAAACCACCGCTACCAGCGGTGGTTTGTTTGCCGGATCAAGAGCTACCAACTCTTTTTCCGAAGG
TAACTGGCTTCAGCAGAGCGCAGATACCAAATACTGTCCTTCTAGTGTAGCCGTAGTTAGGCCACCACTT
CAAGAACTCTGTAGCACCGCCTACATACCTCGCTCTGCTAATCCTGTTACCAGTGGCTGCTGCCAGTGGC
GATAAGTCGTGTCTTACCGGGTTGGACTCAAGACGATAGTTACCGGATAAGGCGCAGCGGTCGGGCTGAA
CGGGGGGTTCGTGCACACAGCCCAGCTTGGAGCGAACGACCTACACCGAACTGAGATACCTACAGCGTGA
GCTATGAGAAAGCGCCACGCTTCCCGAAGGGAGAAAGGCGGACAGGTATCCGGTAAGCGGCAGGGTCGGA
ACAGGAGAGCGCACGAGGGAGCTTCCAGGGGGAAACGCCTGGTATCTTTATAGTCCTGTCGGGTTTCGCC
ACCTCTGACTTGAGCGTCGATTTTTGTGATGCTCGTCAGGGGGGCGGAGCCTATGGAAAAACGCCAGCAA
CGCGGCCTTTTTACGGAAAGGAGTCAGGGTCTGTGTGGTGTGGAGGGAGCTGCAATGATTTGGGCTGGAG
AACTCAAAATACGAGGGATAATTAGAGGGATTCAAGAGACTGGAGGGGAAGCATGAGTATTTCACAATAC
ATTTTGAAAGATAAAGCCCATGTCTATGGAAAGAATGTCATTCCACAGGATTCTACCTATCCCACTGTTC
CTTGATTCAGCAGATACTTTTCTGGGTCTAGGCACTACTGGTTAACATAGTGGTGAGGGAGGCACTCCTG
CAGCTTCTCTGTCCTTGGCTATTGTGAAACAAGATTTAGCAGAAGTTTAAGACTAGGATGGGAAAAAGAG
TGGATTTTAAATGTTCTCATCACAAAGAAGTACGTGAAGTGCTTGGTATGTTAGCCTGATGTAATCGTCC
CACAAGGTATATACATCTATCATCACATTGTAGCCCATAAATATATGTACTGCAAGACTTTATTCTTTTA
GGTAGGGACTGGAATTATTACTTGTCAATTTAAAAATTCAGATAAAAAATAAGACAATTTCTTAGAGTAA
ATGATTGCCTTGCGGGACAGAATTAAAGAGAATTCTTTGTTGTAAAGAAATCAGCCCCCTAAAAAACAAA
AACACAAATGTGCTAATTTTTGTGGTCCTTTCTTGGGCATAGATTATGAGTGACCCTATCTAGAAGGTAT
TTCTTACTTATGATAACCACGTTTAGATGGGCTTCAGGTCATAGTTGTAGTGTTCTGAATCTGTGTTAGA
GGACACAGAGTGAGGCTGAGCAAATCTCTCTTGGACTTAAGACTTGTTCTTCTCCAATTAAGTCATAGTC
GTCATACACAGATGGAATATGTTTTCATCCTTTTGGTATTATATACTTTTTTTTTATCTTAACAGGTGGT
AACAAACAGGGATACACAAGAAACTCTACTCTGCATGGCCTGTGTGTTTGAAGTTTCAAATAGTGAACAC
GGAGCACAACATCATATTTACAGGCTTGTAAAGGACGATTATGATATTCCAACTACTGCAAGCGAGAATC
TTTATTTTCAGGGCGCCGCCAAATTCAAAGAAACCGCTGCTGCTAAATTCGAACGCCAGCACATGGACAG
CGGAGGTGGAGGTTCGAGCGGTCCCTCGGGTTCGTCGAGCCTGGAAGTTCTGTTCCAGGGGCCCCTGTCG
TCGAGCGGTCCCTCGGGTTCGATGGTGAGCAAAGGCGAGGAGCTGTTCACCGGGGTGGTGCCCATCCTGG
TCGAGCTGGACGGCGACGTAAACGACCACAAGTTCAGCGTGTCCGGCGAGGGCGAGGGCGATGCCACCTA
CGGCAAGCTGACCCTGAAGTTCATCTGCACCACCGGCAAGCTGCCCGTGCCCTGGCCCACCCTCGTGACC
ACCCTGACCTACGGCGTGCAGTGCTTCAGCCGCTACCCCGACCACATGAAGCAGCACGACTTCTTCAAGT
CCGCCATGCCCGAAGGCTACGTCCAGGAGCGCACCATCTTCTTCAAGGACGACGGCAACTACAAGACCCG
CGCCGAGGTGAAGTTCGAGGGCGACACCCTGGTGAACCGCATCGAGCTGAAGGGCATCGACTTCAAGGAG
GACGGCAACATCCTGGGGCACAAGCTGGAGTACAACTACAACAGCCACAACGTCTATATCATGGCCGACA
AGCAGAAGAACGGCATCAAGGTGAACTTCAAGATCCGCCACAACATCGAGGACGGCAGCGTGCAGCTCGC
CGACCACTACCAGCAGAACACCCCCATCGGCGACGGCCCCGTGCTGCTGCCCGACAACCACTACCTGAGC
ACCCAGTCCGCCCTGAGCAAAGACCCCAACGAGAAGCGCGATCACATGGTCCTTAAGGAGTTCGTGACCG
CCGCCGGGATCACTCTCGGCATGGACGAGCTGTACAAGTAATGATCTAGAGTCGAGTTAATTAAGAATTC
CGCCCCCCCCCCTCTCCCTCCCCCCCCCTAACGTTACTGGCCGAAGCCGCTTGGAATAAGGCCGGTGTGC
GTTTGTCTATATGTTATTTTCCACCATATTGCCGTCTTTTGGCAATGTGAGGGCCCGGAAACCTGGCCCT
GTCTTCTTGACGAGCATTCCTAGGGGTCTTTCCCCTCTCGCCAAAGGAATGCAGGGTCTGTTGAATGTCG
TGAAGGAAGCAGTTCCTCTGGAAGCTTCTTGAAGACAAACAACGTCTGTAGCGACCCTTTGCAGGCAGCG
GAACCCCCCACCTGGCGACAGGTGCCTCTGCGGCCAAAAGCCACGTGTATAAGATACACCTGCAAAGGCG
GCACAACCCCAGTGCCACGTTGTGAGTTGGATAGTTGTGGAAAGAGTCAAATGGCTCTCCTCAAGCGTAT
TCAACAAGGGGCTGAAGGATGCCCAGAAGGTACCCCATTGTATGGGATCTGATCTGGGGCCTCGGTGCAC
ATGCTTTACATGTGTTTAGTCGAGGTTAAAAAAACGTCTAGGCCCCCCGAACCACGGGGACGTGGTTTTC
CTTTGAAAAACACGATGATAATATGGCCACAACCTGTTACATTGCACAAGATAAAAATATATCATCACGA
ACAGTAAAACTGTCTGCTTACATAAACAGTAATACAAGGGGTGTTATGGGATCGGCCATTGAACAAGATG
GATTGCACGCAGGTTCTCCGGCCGCTTGGGTGGAGAGGCTATTCGGCTATGACTGGGCACAACAGACAAT
CGGCTGCTCTGATGCCGCCGTGTTCCGGCTGTCAGCGCAGGGGCGCCCGGTTCTTTTTGTCAAGACCGAC
CTGTCCGGTGCCCTGAATGAACTGCAGGACGAGGCAGCGCGGCTATCGTGGCTGGCCACGACGGGCGTTC
CTTGCGCAGCTGTGCTCGACGTTGTCACTGAAGCGGGAAGGGACTGGCTGCTATTGGGCGAAGTGCCGGG
GCAGGATCTCCTGTCATCTCACCTTGCTCCTGCCGAGAAAGTATCCATCATGGCTGATGCAATGCGGCGG
CTGCATACGCTTGATCCGGCTACCTGCCCATTCGACCACCAAGCGAAACATCGCATCGAGCGAGCACGTA
CTCGGATGGAAGCCGGTCTTGTCGATCAGGATGATCTGGACGAAGAGCATCAGGGGCTCGCGCCAGCCGA
ACTGTTCGCCAGGCTCAAGGCGCGCATGCCCGACGGCGAGGATCTCGTCGTGACCCATGGCGATGCCTGC
TTGCCGAATATCATGGTGGAAAATGGCCGCTTTTCTGGATTCATCGACTGTGGCCGGCTGGGTGTGGCGG
ACCGCTATCAGGACATAGCGTTGGCTACCCGTGATATTGCTGAAGAGCTTGGCGGCGAATGGGCTGACCG
CTTCCTCGTGCTTTACGGTATCGCCGCTCCCGATTCGCAGCGCATCGCCTTCTATCGCCTTCTTGACGAG
TTCTTCTGATGAACATGGTTATTTATATATATAGATATCTGTATATACACACACACATATGTGCACACAC
ACACTCTCTCTCCATTATCGAACGACTGACTGTAAACCTCACCACACAGGGTGGTGCCCTGGCCCCGAGG
TCACCCCGACTTTTCTAAATCTTGTTTGAGTGAAGTCATTTTTTCATGTGTTCATACTATCATTGTAGCT
GTGAAGTTCTGGTACAGTTGTAAAAAGAGAAATTGAGTTGTTTCTCTATGTTCTTCAGATGTGCAGCCCA
CAATTCCTCGGGAAAGGTGAACCTGAACAACCCAAGTCTCTCTCTGCAGAGCCCTGTTTCTAATTGTGGT
AGAAAATATTGAGACAGAGCATTTGCCATGGGACATTTACAGCCTTTATACAAATGTATTTAGTTCTCTT
TTTTCCAACATAAAATTCTTGTTTTAAGATACAAGTAAAATTAATCTTTAAATATAAATGTAAATTAGTA
CACAAAACTAAGAATCTTTAGACTTATCTTTGTAACTAATTAGGGTGGAAGTTATGAAAGAATGTAATTC
ACTAAATTATTTTTTAAATGAAACCTTTTTTTTTCTTTTTGAAACCAAATGTTAAACTATAGCCTTAAGA
AATGCTTGGTAGAAGTGTCCTAATGAGACAAATTTGTACTTTTATCCTCAAGGTTAACACTAATCTCCTA
ATCCATTAAACTCTTGAACAGGTATTACAAAGGAAGAAAACTTCACCCCTTATCCTTAACATATATAGTA
TATTTAAAAAATATAAAATTGTATTGTACTAATGTGATGATGGATTATTTAATGAAAAAGAAAAAATGGC
TCTTTTTGCAATAAGTAGATACATACTGAAAAAATCTAAACTTACAATGTTTATAGTCTTGTGTGTGCAG
TTATATTTTATATGGACGACCAAATTTTTTATTAAGATGAGTAAATATTTGAACCACTGAATTTTAATAA
CAAAATTTTAAAATTGGCATGAATACGGA
Features (pLannotate 1.2.2; 7 found; start..end, strand, type, name):
     31..619     +  rep_origin     ori: high-copy-number ColE1/pMB1/pBR322/pUC origin of replication
   1533..1643    +  CDS            SD (fragment): SCAL_JUNCO - Experimental evidence at transcript level: Swiss-Prot protein existence level 2. Probable transcription factor that function in the regulation of cell-specific gene expression during drosophila development, particularly in the differentiation of the nervous system. From Junonia coenia (Peacock butterfly) (Precis coenia).
   1673..1693    +  CDS            capTEV™ (fragment): composite tag for in vivo biotinylation, TEV protease cleavage, and 6xHis tagging
   1707..1751    +  CDS            S-Tag: affinity and epitope tag derived from pancreatic ribonuclease A
   1842..2561    +  CDS            EGFP: the original enhanced GFP (Yang et al., 1996) mammalian codon-optimized
   2599..3184    +  misc_feature   IRES2: internal ribosome entry site (IRES) of the encephalomyocarditis virus (EMCV)
   3266..4069    +  CDS            NeoR/KanR: aminoglycoside phosphotransferase from Tn5; aph(3')-II (or nptII); confers resistance to neomycin, kanamycin, and G418 (Geneticin®)
