[The description below was written by a language model from this plasmid's Addgene catalogue record and pLannotate feature annotations shown in this document.]
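Description:
pTEAD1-donor is a homology-directed repair template for CRISPR knock-in, designed to tag the endogenous human transcription factor TEAD1 with GFP. It is a minimal, roughly 5.1 kb bacterial plasmid built by Gibson assembly on a high-copy pMB1/ColE1-type origin and selected in E. coli with kanamycin. The only resistance gene annotated is the Tn5 NeoR/KanR aminoglycoside phosphotransferase inside the knock-in cassette, so this gene appears to serve both for bacterial selection and for G418 selection in human cells. The feature tables do not show what drives its expression in bacteria.

The payload consists of TEAD1 homology arms, taken from the hg19 reference, flanking an EGFP-IRES-Neo cassette. No promoter is annotated in the cassette, which fits a design in which expression depends on correct in-frame integration at the TEAD1 locus. The endogenous promoter would then produce a transcript encoding a TEAD1-EGFP fusion, and the EMCV IRES would allow translation of the neomycin resistance gene from the same message, so that G418 enriches for targeted cells. A short coding fragment just upstream of the tags is matched to scalloped, an insect TEAD-family homologue. It most likely represents TEAD1 coding sequence in the upstream arm, which would suggest tagging at the C-terminal end, although the record does not state this. Between it and EGFP lie a capTEV fragment and an S-tag, which could provide handles for cleavage or affinity purification. The depositor and repository sequences carry the same annotations and differ by only two nucleotides in length. The plasmid is intended for use with the companion guide RNA plasmid pTEAD1.1.0-gDNA.
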