Addgene plasmid #112329: pTEAD1-donor
Purpose: CRISPR donor plasmid to tag human transcription factor TEAD1 with GFP
Depositing lab: Kevin White. Depositing organization: University of Chicago.
Backbone
  Vector backbone: pMB1 ori
  Vector type: CRISPR
Growth in bacteria
  Bacterial resistance: Kanamycin, 50 μg/mL
  Growth temperature: 37°C
  Growth strain: DH5alpha
  Copy number: High Copy
Gene/Insert
  Gene/Insert name: TEAD1 homology arms flanking EGFP-IRES-Neo cassette
  Species: H. sapiens (human)
  Entrez Gene: TEAD1 (a.k.a. AA, NTEF-1, REF1, TCF-13, TCF13, TEAD-1, TEF-1)
  Cloning method: Gibson Cloning
  Sequencing primers: 5′ pBR322ori-F
Terms and licenses: Academic/Nonprofit Terms; Industry Terms: Not Available to Industry
Depositor comments: Cloning source: hg19 reference. Use with plasmid pTEAD1.1.0-gDNA.
How to cite: pTEAD1-donor was a gift from Kevin White (Addgene plasmid # 112329 ; http://n2t.net/addgene:112329 ; RRID:Addgene_112329)
